Addgene plasmid #196114: pTol2-nbt-Electra2-P2A-mScarlet
Purpose: zebrafish expression of nbt-Electra2-P2A-mScarlet
Depositing lab: Reinhard Köster. Depositing organization: Technische Universitaet Braunschweig. Publication: Dual-expression system for blue fluorescent protein optimization. Papadaki S, Wang X, Wang Y, Zhang H, Jia S, Liu S, Yang M, Zhang D, Jia JM, Koster RW, Namikawa K, Piatkevich KD. Sci Rep. 2022 Jun 17;12(1):10190. doi: 10.1038/s41598-022-13214-0. PubMed 35715437.
Backbone
  Vector backbone: pTol2-MCS
  Vector type: Zebrafish expression
Growth in bacteria
  Bacterial resistance: Ampicillin, 100 μg/mL
  Growth temperature: 37°C
  Growth strain: DH5alpha
  Copy number: High Copy
Gene/Insert
  Gene/Insert name: nbt-Electra2-P2A-mScarlet
  Species: Synthetic
  Cloning method: Restriction Enzyme; 5′ cloning site uknown (unknown if destroyed); 3′ cloning site uknown (unknown if destroyed)
Terms and licenses: Academic/Nonprofit Terms; Industry Terms: Not Available to Industry
How to cite: pTol2-nbt-Electra2-P2A-mScarlet was a gift from Reinhard Köster (Addgene plasmid # 196114 ; http://n2t.net/addgene:196114 ; RRID:Addgene_196114)
