[The description below was written by a language model from this plasmid's Addgene catalogue record and pLannotate feature annotations shown in this document.]
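Description:
pTol2-nbt-Electra2-P2A-mScarlet is a 7.9 kb zebrafish expression plasmid built on the pTol2-MCS backbone. It is maintained in E. coli through a high-copy ColE1/pUC-type origin and selected with ampicillin via the β-lactamase gene and its native promoter. pBluescript-derived remnants (T7 and T3 promoters, lac promoter/operator, MCS fragment) flank the cargo region. The backbone name implies Tol2 transposon arms, which would allow transposase-mediated integration into the fish genome, but the automated feature table does not annotate any Tol2 elements, so their position and extent cannot be confirmed from the record.

The payload is a synthetic bicistronic cassette encoding Electra2 followed by a P2A peptide and the red fluorescent protein mScarlet, terminated by an SV40 polyadenylation signal. Ribosomal skipping at the P2A sequence yields the two proteins as separate polypeptides from one transcript, so mScarlet can serve as a co-expressed red reference. The first open reading frame is labelled mRuby3 by the annotation software. This is most likely a homology-based match standing in for Electra2, which the associated publication title indicates belongs to a blue fluorescent protein optimisation effort. The "nbt" in the name presumably denotes the promoter driving the cassette, and a long unannotated stretch of roughly 3.5 kb upstream of the first coding sequence is consistent with a large regulatory fragment there. However, the record neither defines nbt nor annotates a eukaryotic promoter. The stated purpose is expression of Electra2-P2A-mScarlet in zebrafish, in keeping with in vivo evaluation of the blue protein against a red standard.
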