Features (pLannotate 1.2.2; 15 found; start..end, strand, type, name):
    187..205     +  promoter       T7 promoter: promoter for bacteriophage T7 RNA polymerase
   3744..4454    +  CDS            mRuby3: monomeric red fluorescent protein derived from mRuby2, with improved brightness and photostability (Bajar et al., 2016)
   4488..4510    +  CDS            P2A (fragment): 2A peptide from porcine teschovirus-1 polyprotein Eukaryotic ribosomes fail to insert a peptide bond between the Gly and Pro residues, yielding separate polypeptides.
   4530..5225    +  CDS            mScarlet: mScarlet is a basic (constitutively fluorescent) red fluorescent protein published in 2016, derived from synthetic construct. It has moderate acid sensitivity.
   5249..5266    -  promoter       T7 promoter (fragment): promoter for bacteriophage T7 RNA polymerase
   5271..5405    -  polyA_signal   SV40 poly(A) signal: SV40 polyadenylation signal
   5472..5495    -  misc_feature   MCS (fragment): pBluescript multiple cloning site
   5508..5526    -  promoter       T3 promoter: promoter for bacteriophage T3 RNA polymerase
   5786..5802    -  protein_bind   lac operator: The lac repressor binds to the lac operator to inhibit transcription in E. coli. This inhibition can be relieved by adding lactose or isopropyl-β-D-thiogalactopyranoside (IPTG). lac repressor encoded by lacI
   5810..5840    -  promoter       lac promoter: promoter for the E. coli lac operon
   5855..5876    -  protein_bind   CAP binding site: CAP binding activates transcription in the presence of cAMP. E. coli catabolite activator protein
   5889..5981    -  CDS            lacI (fragment): lac repressor; lacI; The lac repressor binds to the lac operator to inhibit transcription in E. coli. This inhibition can be relieved by adding lactose or isopropyl-β-D-thiogalactopyranoside (IPTG).
   6164..6752    -  rep_origin     ori: high-copy-number ColE1/pMB1/pBR322/pUC origin of replication
   6923..7783    -  CDS            AmpR: β-lactamase; bla; confers resistance to ampicillin, carbenicillin, and related antibiotics
   7784..7888    -  promoter       AmpR promoter: bla
>Addgene plasmid #196114 | pTol2-nbt-Electra2-P2A-mScarlet | addgene full sequence | sequence record 387260 | Addgene NGS Result
CTAAATTGTAAGCGTTAATCCCATATGGGCAGAGGTGTAAAAAGTACTCAAAAATTTTACTCAAGTGAAA
GTACAAGTACTTAGGGAAAATTTTACTCAATTAAAAGTAAAAGTATCTGGCTAGAATCTTACTTGAGTAA
AAGTAAAAAAGTACTCCATTAAAATTGTACTTGAGTATTAGATCTGTAATACGACTCACTATAGGGACAT
AGAATGCAGGTACGTACCCCTCGAGGTCGACTCTAGACCCTGTCTGTTCCTGATTACATCTAGTTTGCTG
CCTGTCCGGATTATTGCCTGTTTTTTGACTACTCTCTTGTATCCTGTGGTGTACTTTCTATTTTGGTGTG
TTTGACTCGGCCTGTGACCCCAACCATTTATTTGTCTCCTGTAACTGTACCGCATTGACTGATTGTTACT
GACCCGGCCTGGCTTTTAACTACAATTCTTGTTTCCAATTCTACAACCCCACACTTGGTTCCCTTGCTTG
GTCAGAACTCTCTCCTTGGGCCTCTCACGTTAAGACCTGGCGTCATCTGAGTAGCAGAGGGCTAGTCCCG
ATGCCAAAGGCGGCTGTTATAGGCAGAAGGGTGAGCCGCGACTGGGTCCTTGGTGTCTGTTCTGATTTTG
GGACACCCTGCCTTACAGCCCCCCTCAAGTCTCTGATTATTGCCTTGTAACCTTGTAACCAATCAGTGGA
AATCAAGAGACCTGCAAAGCAGGAAGTAGTGTTCTACTTATGTCACTCCAGTCTTTATACATTACATTTT
TGGCTAACTAACTATATTAGAAACATTTTTTATTTTGCATAGCCAATCTACAGTATTTACCCAGTTTTTA
TTTTTAAACTGAATAATTATTTTAAGGATAATATCTGCCTGCAGAATAAATAATTCGATATATGCCATGG
ATAAGCAATATGGTGTCTTGACAAGACAGAATATAATTTGATATTTTAGAAGCATGGCTTTTATGGACTT
ATACACATGTAGGTATGATGTGAGAACCTGGTTAATGGTGTCCATTTGCTGTCATGAGTTTGCTTGGTTA
CTGAGCACAGACTATTTTATGAGCTTTGCCAGGTCCTGCTTTTCTCATCCTTTCAAAACAATGTGTTCCC
TTCACTCCACACAGAGTAATGTCCATGTTCCTGGTGTGTGAGTCTCCTCTTCCAAATGCAGCATCTTCTC
CCCCCCCATGCCATGTGACACTTTCATTAGCATCTCCTCATGCTTTGTGTGAATTCTGCTCTGCCCTACC
CCTCCCCTTATGCAGCACAAGGAAGAAGGGAGAAAGCTGTGTCTGCATATCTGCAAAAGGCTGCCTGACT
GACAGTAAGAATGTCTGTCTCGAGGACCTCTTCCCACACAGCTGTACCACTGAAATCCATATTTATTGGT
AGTACATCTGTTACTAACATTTTAACATTAACAACAGTGATTACATTACCTTCAGAACATTGCAGTAAGG
AACAGACTCCTGTATGCTCATAGTGTAATACCAGGAGAATATATTGTAAATCTTGGGTGTTGCCCACTTT
CAGTGATATCAGCTTTGCTTTCTGTATTTTTTAATCATTTAATGCTCCTTCATAGTAATCTTGAAATGCA
AACATTTTCCTTAAGGTGGGCATAGCCAAACAATATTCAACATCAACACACTGGGCCAAATCAGGATGAT
CTGATCAACAGGCTAACAATCAGATCATATTTGGGAGCCATTTGCCAATGTGGTCCTCTTCCAACATGAT
TATCCAAACTGTCTGATAGATATATCTGCTTGATAGTCAAATATTGGTCAGGCAGGCCATTGAGAAGGCC
TCATGCATGGGCCAATAAGCTGCTGATTGGGTTGCCTACTTGTGGATATTTTACTAGCCTGGCCAGAAAA
AATGTTGCTTGATGCCAATGTCAATAATTGGAAAAAAACATTAAAATATAAGAAGGCTGTTACTTTTTTC
CCAGAAAAGGTGGTAACCATAACTGCCAACTAATTCTGGAAGAGCTGAGTTGGCAGCTTATACTTGGCCA
TTTATCAATCACCACCTATAAGGATGTACCGAGTCTGCGTGCTTATTAGGTATATGTGAGTATGACACAA
TTTTAAACACTATTATGTCTGCAAGAGCTGAGTCAGCAGTTATACTTGGCCATGTATTGCCACCCATAAG
GATGTACTGATTCAATCATTTTTCTCCAAACCCCTAAATTCATATGATGTCTGCCAGCTTATTAGGTACA
GTATATGTGAGTATGATAAAAATATTTGTAATATTTAATATTGGTTGTGTTTTCTCTCTATAGAAATAAT
ACACAATCCAAACAAAAGTGGCATAAATGTGATATATTGTAATGACATGATAAGGAAATTACACTGATTT
ATTGGCTATTAATATTTCTCATTTGCAATCACTATGCTGCTCTGGCAGCTTTTATCAGCACATCAGTGCT
ACAGAAAGAATGGAACCCTGGCTGTCATGCTGATTCTAATGCTCAGCAGCATTTTACACATTTTGCTGCA
TTTTCTAGCTATCAGCTGATTACTCCCAGGATCCCCCTTGTGTTCCACTGCAGATGTATTTACTGATGCT
TAGCTTCTACCAACGGGCACTTACAAGTATTTCTATGTGGGTGTAACTAGAAAGAAGATGGACTATGTAA
AGCATATGGGCCTCTAGTTTGGGCATAACCTTAATGTACATTTGGATGGGAGGTTCCAGGGTAAAGGTTA
ATCCAATAGCACTGGTTTCCCCTAGCTTTGCCACTTTTAATAGGCAAGGTTTCAGCCCTGTCTACTCATA
TGTAAATTGTGATTGTGATTTTATTTCACATTTTTGTTCTGTATGTTTGGACAGATGTCAGTAAAACCAT
TTAACTGCCCCCGTTTGTTCAACCTCCTCGTTCTTCTGCTACATCCACTGGTCTTTACGGAAGCAATTAA
ATAAATTAAGGGCCATATGATTTCCTGCCCTGTAAAACTGGTGTGTGTTTGCGGTCTGAGGCAGATGTGC
TGCTTCCATTTGAATACAGGGGGGATATTGAAACACTGACTCGGGAATCCCCTGGAGAGTGATTTGAGGC
AGAAATGGATATGGAGCAGTATCATGTGATAAAATGAAATTGTGAGGCAGCTGCATAGGGTGGCACCCAT
CCCCACTGCACCTTCCTTCCCCCTACAGCTCCCAGTGATGGACGAGTTGTGTGGGGGATGGTACCTGTCA
CTAATACCTTTGGAGTCATCATTAGGCTAATATTATCAATAACAAGGTTAATGTTTCTATAGGCTTAATC
AGCTTCTCATTCGTGTTTTAATTAGAATTTTTTTTCATTATTTCAGTATAATATTCCTTTGTAATAAGCA
ATAAGCACATTCCCAGCATCTTTTTCACCTTCTTGGTGGTATCTGCCTGATGGTGAGACAATGCAGCATC
CATTTCCATTCCCTCCCTTGTCATTTGATTGGTTCCCATCCCTACAATGCTCAGGGCCAGTGGCTCCACC
CACCATTACATCATCTGAGCCCAGGACCACAGCAAGTGAATAGGAGAGAGCAGCACCCTCCCCAAGGCGT
CACAAGTGTATAAAAGGCAGCAGAAGGAGCCTCTGACAGCCCAGATTCTTAGCCGGCTGGAAACCATCGG
GGTGTTGCACAAAGGGCAAGTAAAGCAACAAGAAAGGGCCACACCATCCACTGATTACACCACTGTAAGA
CTCAACCCAATCAAGCTTGAATTCGCCGCCACCATGGTGTCTAAGGGCGAAGAGCTGATCGAGGAAAATA
TGCGTATGAAGGTGGTCATGGAAGGTTCGGTCAACGGCCACCAATTCAAATGCACAGGTGAAGGAGAAGG
CAGACCGTACGAGGGAGTGCAAACCATGAGGATCAAAGTCATCGAGGGAGGACCCCTGCCATTTGCCTTT
GACATTCTTGCCACGTCGTTCCTGTTCGGCAGCAAGACCTTTATCAAGTACCCGGCCGACATCCCTGATT
TCTTCGAACAGTCCTTTCCTGAGGGCTTTACTTGGGAAAGAGTTACGAGATACGAAGATGGTGGAGTAGT
CACCGTCACGCAGGACACCAGCCTTGAGGATGGTGGGCTCGTCTACAACGTCAAGGTCAGAGGGGTAAAC
TTTCACTCCAAGGGTCCCGTGATGCAGAAGAAGACCGAGGGTTGGGAGCCTTTCACAGAGATGATGTATC
CAGCAGATGGTGGTCTGAGAGGATATACCGACATCGCACTGAAAGTTGATGGTGGTGGCCATCTGCACGC
CAACATCGTGACAACTTACAGGTCAAAAAAGACCGTCGGGAACATCAAGATGCCCGGTGTCCATGCCGTT
GATTACCGCCTGGAAAGGATCGAAGAGAGTGACAATGAAACCTACGTAGTGCTAAGAGAAGTGGCAGTTG
CCAAATACAGCAACCTTGGTGGTGGCATGGACGAGCTGTTCAAGGGGCGCGCCGGAAGCGGAGCTACTAA
CTTCAGCCTGTTAAAGCAAGCAGGAGACGTCGAGGAGAACCCTGGACCTATGGTGAGCAAGGGCGAGGCA
GTGATCAAGGAGTTCATGCGGTTCAAGGTGCACATGGAGGGCTCCATGAACGGCCACGAGTTCGAGATCG
AGGGCGAGGGCGAGGGCCGCCCCTACGAGGGCACCCAGACCGCCAAGCTGAAGGTGACCAAGGGTGGCCC
CCTGCCCTTCTCCTGGGACATCCTGTCCCCTCAGTTCATGTACGGCTCCAGGGCCTTCACCAAGCACCCC
GCCGACATCCCCGACTACTATAAGCAGTCCTTCCCCGAGGGCTTCAAGTGGGAGCGCGTGATGAACTTCG
AGGACGGCGGCGCCGTGACCGTGACCCAGGACACCTCCCTGGAGGACGGCACCCTGATCTACAAGGTGAA
GCTCCGCGGCACCAACTTCCCTCCTGACGGCCCCGTAATGCAGAAGAAGACAATGGGCTGGGAAGCGTCC
ACCGAGCGGTTGTACCCCGAGGACGGCGTGCTGAAGGGCGACATTAAGATGGCCCTGCGCCTGAAGGACG
GCGGCCGATACCTGGCGGACTTCAAGACCACCTACAAGGCCAAGAAGCCCGTGCAGATGCCCGGCGCCTA
CAACGTGGACCGCAAGTTGGACATCACCTCCCACAACGAGGACTACACCGTGGTGGAACAGTACGAACGC
TCCGAGGGCCGCCACTCCACCGGCGGCATGGACGAGCTGTACAAGTAAATCTAGTCTCGAGGCTAGAACT
ATAGTGAGTCGTATTACGTAGATCCAGACATGATAAGATACATTGATGAGTTTGGACAAACCACAACTAG
AATGCAGTGAAAAAAATGCTTTATTTGTGAAATTTGTGATGCTATTGCTTTATTTGTAACCATTATAAGC
TGCAATAAACAAGTTAACAACAACAATTGCATTCATTTTATGTTTCAGGTTCAGGGGGAGGTGTGGGAGG
TTTTTTAATTCGCGGCCGCCACCGCGGTGGAGCTCCAGCTTTTGTTCCCTTTAGTGAGGGTTAATTGGGC
CCAAGTGATCTCCAAAAAATAAGTACTTTTTGACTGTAAATAAAATTGTAAGGAGTAAAAAGTACTTTTT
TTTCTAAAAAAATGTAATTAAGTAAAAGTAAAAGTATTGATTTTTAATTGTACTCAAGTAAAGTAAAAAT
CCCCAAAAATAATACTTAAGTACAGTAATCAAGTAAAATTACTCAAGTACTTTACACCTCTGGGTACTGT
TTCGCGCTTGGCGTAATCATGGTCATAGCTGTTTCCTGTGTGAAATTGTTATCCGCTCACAATTCCACAC
AACATACGAGCCGGAAGCATAAAGTGTAAAGCCTGGGGTGCCTAATGAGTGAGCTAACTCACATTAATTG
CGTTGCGCTCACTGCCCGCTTTCCAGTCGGGAAACCTGTCGTGCCAGCTGCATTAATGAATCGGCCAACG
CGCGGGGAGAGGCGGTTTGCGTATTGGGCGCTCTTCCGCTTCCTCGCTCACTGACTCGCTGCGCTCGGTC
GTTCGGCTGCGGCGAGCGGTATCAGCTCACTCAAAGGCGGTAATACGGTTATCCACAGAATCAGGGGATA
ACGCAGGAAAGAACATGTGAGCAAAAGGCCAGCAAAAGGCCAGGAACCGTAAAAAGGCCGCGTTGCTGGC
GTTTTTCCATAGGCTCCGCCCCCCTGACGAGCATCACAAAAATCGACGCTCAAGTCAGAGGTGGCGAAAC
CCGACAGGACTATAAAGATACCAGGCGTTTCCCCCTGGAAGCTCCCTCGTGCGCTCTCCTGTTCCGACCC
TGCCGCTTACCGGATACCTGTCCGCCTTTCTCCCTTCGGGAAGCGTGGCGCTTTCTCATAGCTCACGCTG
TAGGTATCTCAGTTCGGTGTAGGTCGTTCGCTCCAAGCTGGGCTGTGTGCACGAACCCCCCGTTCAGCCC
GACCGCTGCGCCTTATCCGGTAACTATCGTCTTGAGTCCAACCCGGTAAGACACGACTTATCGCCACTGG
CAGCAGCCACTGGTAACAGGATTAGCAGAGCGAGGTATGTAGGCGGTGCTACAGAGTTCTTGAAGTGGTG
GCCTAACTACGGCTACACTAGAAGAACAGTATTTGGTATCTGCGCTCTGCTGAAGCCAGTTACCTTCGGA
AAAAGAGTTGGTAGCTCTTGATCCGGCAAACAAACCACCGCTGGTAGCGGTGGTTTTTTTGTTTGCAAGC
AGCAGATTACGCGCAGAAAAAAAGGATCTCAAGAAGATCCTTTGATCTTTTCTACGGGGTCTGACGCTCA
GTGGAACGAAAACTCACGTTAAGGGATTTTGGTCATGAGATTATCAAAAAGGATCTTCACCTAGATCCTT
TTAAATTAAAAATGAAGTTTTAAATCAATCTAAAGTATATATGAGTAAACTTGGTCTGACAGTTACCAAT
GCTTAATCAGTGAGGCACCTATCTCAGCGATCTGTCTATTTCGTTCATCCATAGTTGCCTGACTCCCCGT
CGTGTAGATAACTACGATACGGGAGGGCTTACCATCTGGCCCCAGTGCTGCAATGATACCGCGAGACCCA
CGCTCACCGGCTCCAGATTTATCAGCAATAAACCAGCCAGCCGGAAGGGCCGAGCGCAGAAGTGGTCCTG
CAACTTTATCCGCCTCCATCCAGTCTATTAATTGTTGCCGGGAAGCTAGAGTAAGTAGTTCGCCAGTTAA
TAGTTTGCGCAACGTTGTTGCCATTGCTACAGGCATCGTGGTGTCACGCTCGTCGTTTGGTATGGCTTCA
TTCAGCTCCGGTTCCCAACGATCAAGGCGAGTTACATGATCCCCCATGTTGTGCAAAAAAGCGGTTAGCT
CCTTCGGTCCTCCGATCGTTGTCAGAAGTAAGTTGGCCGCAGTGTTATCACTCATGGTTATGGCAGCACT
GCATAATTCTCTTACTGTCATGCCATCCGTAAGATGCTTTTCTGTGACTGGTGAGTACTCAACCAAGTCA
TTCTGAGAATAGTGTATGCGGCGACCGAGTTGCTCTTGCCCGGCGTCAATACGGGATAATACCGCGCCAC
ATAGCAGAACTTTAAAAGTGCTCATCATTGGAAAACGTTCTTCGGGGCGAAAACTCTCAAGGATCTTACC
GCTGTTGAGATCCAGTTCGATGTAACCCACTCGTGCACCCAACTGATCTTCAGCATCTTTTACTTTCACC
AGCGTTTCTGGGTGAGCAAAAACAGGAAGGCAAAATGCCGCAAAAAAGGGAATAAGGGCGACACGGAAAT
GTTGAATACTCATACTCTTCCTTTTTCAATATTATTGAAGCATTTATCAGGGTTATTGTCTCATGAGCGG
ATACATATTTGAATGTATTTAGAAAAATAAACAAATAGGGGTTCCGCGCACATTTCCCCGAAAAGTGCCA
C
